Addgene plasmid #46599: AB.pCCL.sin.cPPT.U6.miR-210-Decoy.hPGK.GFP.WPRE
Depositing lab: Brian Brown. Depositing organization: Icahn School of Medicine at Mount Sinai. Publication: High-throughput assessment of microRNA activity and function using microRNA sensor and decoy libraries. Mullokandov G, Baccarini A, Ruzo A, Jayaprakash AD, Tung N, Israelow B, Evans MJ, Sachidanandam R, Brown BD. Nat Methods. 2012 Jul 1;9(8):840-6. doi: 10.1038/nmeth.2078. PubMed 22751203.
Backbone
  Vector backbone: AB.pCCLsin.PPT.U6.hPGK.GFP.wpre
  Backbone size w/o insert (bp): 8233
  Vector type: Lentiviral
  Selectable markers: eGFP
Growth in bacteria
  Bacterial resistance: Ampicillin, 100 μg/mL
  Growth temperature: 37°C
  Growth strain: Stbl3
  Copy number: High Copy
Gene/Insert
  Cloning method: Restriction Enzyme; 5′ cloning site BsmBI (destroyed during cloning); 3′ cloning site BsmBI (destroyed during cloning)
  Sequencing primers: 5′ CATAATAGCAACAGACATAC; 3′ pBluescriptSK_primer
Terms and licenses: Academic/Nonprofit Terms; Industry Terms: Not Available to Industry
Depositor comments: Depositor Website: http://www.mountsinai.org/profiles/brian-d-brown/ Please cite Mullokandov, Baccarini, Ruzo et al. Nature Methods 2013.
How to cite: AB.pCCL.sin.cPPT.U6.miR-210-Decoy.hPGK.GFP.WPRE was a gift from Brian Brown (Addgene plasmid # 46599 ; http://n2t.net/addgene:46599 ; RRID:Addgene_46599)
