[The description below was written by a language model from this plasmid's Addgene catalogue record.]
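Description:
AB.pCCL.sin.cPPT.U6.miR-210-Decoy.hPGK.GFP.WPRE is a lentiviral transfer plasmid built on the pCCL self-inactivating (sin) backbone, recorded as 8233 bp before insertion. It is maintained in bacteria as a high-copy plasmid under ampicillin selection. The recommended host is a recombination-reduced strain, as is common for constructs carrying lentiviral repeat sequences. As the name indicates, the vector includes a central polypurine tract (cPPT), which generally improves nuclear import and transduction efficiency. It also carries a WPRE, a post-transcriptional element that boosts expression of the upstream transcript. No feature table accompanies the record, so the exact positions of these parts and the bacterial origin of replication are not stated.

The payload consists of two expression units. A U6 RNA polymerase III promoter drives a miR-210 decoy, a short transcript intended to act as a binding target for miR-210 and so sequester it and reduce its activity on endogenous targets. The decoy sequence was inserted between two BsmBI sites that were destroyed during cloning. Its detailed design, such as the number of target sites, is not given in the record. Separately, the human PGK promoter drives eGFP, the only marker listed for mammalian cells, so transduced cells can be identified or sorted by fluorescence rather than selected with a drug.

The associated publication describes microRNA sensor and decoy libraries for high-throughput assessment of microRNA activity and function. This construct fits that context as a tool for stable, vector-delivered inhibition of miR-210 in transduced cells.
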