>Addgene plasmid #46599 | AB.pCCL.sin.cPPT.U6.miR-210-Decoy.hPGK.GFP.WPRE | depositor partial sequence | sequence record 65901 | miR-210 Decoy
CATCAACTCAGCCGCTGTGTCACGCACAGCAAGTATTCTGGTCACAGAATACAACTCAGCCGCTGTGTCA
CGCACAGCAAG
