>Addgene plasmid #46599 | AB.pCCL.sin.cPPT.U6.miR-210-Decoy.hPGK.GFP.WPRE | depositor partial sequence | sequence record 65902 | empty backbone
AATGCTTCAATAATATTGAAAAAGGAAGAGTATGAGTATTCAACATTTCCGTGTCGCCCTTATTCCCTTT
TTTGCGGCATTTTGCCTTCCTGTTTTTGCTCACCCAGAAACGCTGGTGAAAGTAAAAGATGCTGAAGATC
AGTTGGGTGCACGAGTGGGTTACATCGAACTGGATCTCAACAGCGGTAAGATCCTTGAGAGTTTTCGCCC
CGAAGAACGTTTTCCAATGATGAGCACTTTTAAAGTTCTGCTATGTGGCGCGGTATTATCCCGTATTGAC
GCCGGGCAAGAGCAACTCGGTCGCCGCATACACTATTCTCAGAATGACTTGGTTGAGTACTCACCAGTCA
CAGAAAAGCATCTTACGGATGGCATGACAGTAAGAGAATTATGCAGTGCTGCCATAACCATGAGTGATAA
CACTGCGGCCAACTTACTTCTGACAACGATCGGAGGACCGAAGGAGCTAACCGCTTTTTTGCACAACATG
GGGGATCATGTAACTCGCCTTGATCGTTGGGAACCGGAGCTGAATGAAGCCATACCAAACGACGAGCGTG
ACACCACGATGCCTGTAGCAATGGCAACAACGTTGCGCAAACTATTAACTGGCGAACTACTTACTCTAGC
TTCCCGGCAACAATTAATAGACTGGATGGAGGCGGATAAAGTTGCAGGACCACTTCTGCGCTCGGCCCTT
CCGGCTGGCTGGTTTATTGCTGATAAATCTGGAGCCGGTGAGCGTGGGTCTCGCGGTATCATTGCAGCAC
TGGGGCCAGATGGTAAGCCCTCCCGTATCGTAGTTATCTACACGACGGGGAGTCAGGCAACTATGGATGA
ACGAAATAGACAGATCGCTGAGATAGGTGCCTCACTGATTAAGCATTGGTAACTGTCAGACCAAGTTTAC
TCATATATACTTTAGATTGATTTAAAACTTCATTTTTAATTTAAAAGGATCTAGGTGAAGATCCTTTTTG
ATAATCTCATGACCAAAATCCCTTAACGTGAGTTTTCGTTCCACTGAGCGTCAGACCCCGTAGAAAAGAT
CAAAGGATCTTCTTGAGATCCTTTTTTTCTGCGCGTAATCTGCTGCTTGCAAACAAAAAAACCACCGCTA
CCAGCGGTGGTTTGTTTGCCGGATCAAGAGCTACCAACTCTTTTTCCGAAGGTAACTGGCTTCAGCAGAG
CGCAGATACCAAATACTGTCCTTCTAGTGTAGCCGTAGTTAGGCCACCACTTCAAGAACTCTGTAGCACC
GCCTACATACCTCGCTCTGCTAATCCTGTTACCAGTGGCTGCTGCCAGTGGCGATAAGTCGTGTCTTACC
GGGTTGGACTCAAGACGATAGTTACCGGATAAGGCGCAGCGGTCGGGCTGAACGGGGGGTTCGTGCACAC
AGCCCAGCTTGGAGCGAACGACCTACACCGAACTGAGATACCTACAGCGTGAGCTATGAGAAAGCGCCAC
GCTTCCCGAAGGGAGAAAGGCGGACAGGTATCCGGTAAGCGGCAGGGTCGGAACAGGAGAGCGCACGAGG
GAGCTTCCAGGGGGAAACGCCTGGTATCTTTATAGTCCTGTCGGGTTTCGCCACCTCTGACTTGAGCGTC
GATTTTTGTGATGCTCGTCAGGGGGGCGGAGCCTATGGAAAAACGCCAGCAACGCGGCCTTTTTACGGTT
CCTGGCCTTTTGCTGGCCTTTTGCTCACATGTTCTTTCCTGCGTTATCCCCTGATTCTGTGGATAACCGT
ATTACCGCCTTTGAGTGAGCTGATACCGCTCGCCGCAGCCGAACGACCGAGCGCAGCGAGTCAGTGAGCG
AGGAAGCGGAAGAGCGCCCAATACGCAAACCGCCTCTCCCCGCGCGTTGGCCGATTCATTAATGCAGCTG
GCACGACAGGTTTCCCGACTGGAAAGCGGGCAGTGAGCGCAACGCAATTAATGTGAGTTAGCTCACTCAT
TAGGCACCCCAGGCTTTACACTTTATGCTTCCGGCTCGTATGTTGTGTGGAATTGTGAGCGGATAACAAT
TTCACACAGGAAACAGCTATGACCATGATTACGCCAAGCGCGCAATTAACCCTCACTAAAGGGAACAAAA
GCTGGAGCTGCAAGCTTGGCCATTGCATACGTTGTATCCATATCATAATATGTACATTTATATTGGCTCA
TGTCCAACATTACCGCCATGTTGACATTGATTATTGACTAGTTATTAATAGTAATCAATTACGGGGTCAT
TAGTTCATAGCCCATATATGGAGTTCCGCGTTACATAACTTACGGTAAATGGCCCGCCTGGCTGACCGCC
CAACGACCCCCGCCCATTGACGTCAATAATGACGTATGTTCCCATAGTAACGCCAATAGGGACTTTCCAT
TGACGTCAATGGGTGGAGTATTTACGGTAAACTGCCCACTTGGCAGTACATCAAGTGTATCATATGCCAA
GTACGCCCCCTATTGACGTCAATGACGGTAAATGGCCCGCCTGGCATTATGCCCAGTACATGACCTTATG
GGACTTTCCTACTTGGCAGTACATCTACGTATTAGTCATCGCTATTACCATGGTGATGCGGTTTTGGCAG
TACATCAATGGGCGTGGATAGCGGTTTGACTCACGGGGATTTCCAAGTCTCCACCCCATTGACGTCAATG
GGAGTTTGTTTTGGCACCAAAATCAACGGGACTTTCCAAAATGTCGTAACAACTCCGCCCCATTGACGCA
AATGGGCGGTAGGCGTGTACGGTGGGAGGTCTATATAAGCAGAGCTCGTTTAGTGAACCGGGGTCTCTCT
GGTTAGACCAGATCTGAGCCTGGGAGCTCTCTGGCTAACTAGGGAACCCACTGCTTAAGCCTCAATAAAG
CTTGCCTTGAGTGCTTCAAGTAGTGTGTGCCCGTCTGTTGTGTGACTCTGGTAACTAGAGATCCCTCAGA
CCCTTTTAGTCAGTGTGGAAAATCTCTAGCAGTGGCGCCCGAACAGGGACCTGAAAGCGAAAGGGAAACC
AGAGCTCTCTCGACGCAGGACTCGGCTTGCTGAAGCGCGCACGGCAAGAGGCGAGGGGCGGCGACTGGTG
AGTACGCCAAAAATTTTGACTAGCGGAGGCTAGAAGGAGAGAGATGGGTGCGAGAGCGTCAGTATTAAGC
GGGGGAGAATTAGATCGCGATGGGAAAAAATTCGGTTAAGGCCAGGGGGAAAGAAAAAATATAAATTAAA
ACATATAGTATGGGCAAGCAGGGAGCTAGAACGATTCGCAGTTAATCCTGGCCTGTTAGAAACATCAGAA
GGCTGTAGACAAATACTGGGACAGCTACAACCATCCCTTCAGACAGGATCAGAAGAACTTAGATCATTAT
ATAATACAGTAGCAACCCTCTATTGTGTGCATCAAAGGATAGAGATAAAAGACACCAAGGAAGCTTTAGA
CAAGATAGAGGAAGAGCAAAACAAAAGTAAGACCACCGCACAGCAAGCGGCCGCTGATCTTCAGACCTGG
AGGAGGAGATATGAGGGACAATTGGAGAAGTGAATTATATAAATATAAAGTAGTAAAAATTGAACCATTA
GGAGTAGCACCCACCAAGGCAAAGAGAAGAGTGGTGCAGAGAGAAAAAAGAGCAGTGGGAATAGGAGCTT
TGTTCCTTGGGTTCTTGGGAGCAGCAGGAAGCACTATGGGCGCAGCCTCAATGACGCTGACGGTACAGGC
CAGACAATTATTGTCTGGTATAGTGCAGCAGCAGAACAATTTGCTGAGGGCTATTGAGGCGCAACAGCAT
CTGTTGCAACTCACAGTCTGGGGCATCAAGCAGCTCCAGGCAAGAATCCTGGCTGTGGAAAGATACCTAA
AGGATCAACAGCTCCTGGGGATTTGGGGTTGCTCTGGAAAACTCATTTGCACCACTGCTGTGCCTTGGAA
TGCTAGTTGGAGTAATAAATCTCTGGAACAGATTTGGAATCACACGACCTGGATGGAGTGGGACAGAGAA
ATTAACAATTACACAAGCTTAATACACTCCTTAATTGAAGAATCGCAAAACCAGCAAGAAAAGAATGAAC
AAGAATTATTGGAATTAGATAAATGGGCAAGTTTGTGGAATTGGTTTAACATAACAAATTGGCTGTGGTA
TATAAAATTATTCATAATGATAGTAGGAGGCTTGGTAGGTTTAAGAATAGTTTTTGCTGTACTTTCTATA
GTGAATAGAGTTAGGCAGGGATATTCACCATTATCGTTTCAGACCCACCTCCCAACCCCGAGGGGACCCG
ACAGGCCCGAAGGAATAGAAGAAGAAGGTGGAGAGAGAGACAGAGACAGATCCATTCGATTAGTGAACGG
ATCTCGACGGTATCGGTTAACTTTTAAAAGAAAAGGGGGGATTGGGGGGTACAGTGCAGGGGAAAGAATA
GTAGACATAATAGCAACAGACATACAAACTAAAGAATTACAAAAACAAATTACAAAAATTCAAAATTTTA
TCGATCACGAGACTAGCCTCGAGAAGCTTGATATCGAATTCAAAAAAGACGGCGCTAGGATCATCGAGAC
GGTACCGTCTCCGATGATCCTAGCGCCGTCAAACAAGGCTTTTCTCCAAGGGATATTTATAGTCTCAAAA
CACACAATTACTTTACAGTTAGGGTGAGTTTCCTTTTGTGCTGTTTTTTAAAATAATAATTTAGTATTTG
TATCTCTTATAGAAATCCAAGCCTATCATGTAAAATGTAGCTAGTATTAAAAAGAACAGATTATCTGTCT
TTTATCGCACATTAAGCCTCTATAGTTACTAGGAAATATTATATGCAAATTAACCGGGGCAGGGGAGTAG
CCGAGCTTCTCCCACAAGTCTGTGCGAGGGGGCCGGCGCGGGCCTAGAGATGGCGGCGTCGGATGGATCC
ACTAGTTCTAGAGCGGCCATCGAATTCCCACGGGGTTGGGGTTGCGCCTTTTCCAAGGCAGCCCTGGGTT
TGCGCAGGGACGCGGCTGCTCTGGGCGTGGTTCCGGGAAACGCAGCGGCGCCGACCCTGGGTCTCGCACA
TTCTTCACGTCCGTTCGCAGCGTCACCCGGATCTTCGCCGCTACCCTTGTGGGCCCCCCGGCGACGCTTC
CTGCTCCGCCCCTAAGTCGGGAAGGTTCCTTGCGGTTCGCGGCGTGCCGGACGTGACAAACGGAAGCCGC
ACGACTCACTAGTACCCTCGCAGACGGACAGCGCCAGGGAGCAATGGCAGCGCGCCGACCGCGATGGGCT
GTGGCCAATAGCGGCTGCTCAGCGGGGCGCGCCGAGAGCAGCGGCCGGGAAGGGGCGGTGCGGGAGGCGG
GGTGTGGGGCGGTAGTGTGGGCCCTGTTCCTGCCCGCGCGGTGTTCCGCATTCTGCAAGCCTCCGGAGCG
CACGTCGGCAGTCGGCTCCCTCGTTGACCGAATCACCGACCTCTCTCCCCAGGGGGATCCACCGGTCGCC
ACCATGGTGAGCAAGGGCGAGGAGCTGTTCACCGGGGTGGTGCCCATCCTGGTCGAGCTGGACGGCGACG
TAAACGGCCACAAGTTCAGCGTGTCCGGCGAGGGCGAGGGCGATGCCACCTACGGCAAGCTGACCCTGAA
GTTCATCTGCACCACCGGCAAGCTGCCCGTGCCCTGGCCCACCCTCGTGACCACCCTGACCTACGGCGTG
CAGTGCTTCAGCCGCTACCCCGACCACATGAAGCAGCACGACTTCTTCAAGTCCGCCATGCCCGAAGGCT
ACGTCCAGGAGCGCACCATCTTCTTCAAGGACGACGGCAACTACAAGACCCGCGCCGAGGTGAAGTTCGA
GGGCGACACCCTGGTGAACCGCATCGAGCTGAAGGGCATCGACTTCAAGGAGGACGGCAACATCCTGGGG
CACAAGCTGGAGTACAACTACAACAGCCACAACGTCTATATCATGGCCGACAAGCAGAAGAACGGCATCA
AGGTGAACTTCAAGATCCGCCACAACATCGAGGACGGCAGCGTGCAGCTCGCCGACCACTACCAGCAGAA
CACCCCCATCGGCGACGGCCCCGTGCTGCTGCCCGACAACCACTACCTGAGCACCCAGTCCGCCCTGAGC
AAAGACCCCAACGAGAAGCGCGATCACATGGTCCTGCTGGAGTTCGTGACCGCCGCCGGGATCACTCTCG
GCATGGACGAGCTGTACAAGTAAAGCGGCCGCGTCGACAATCAACCTCTGGATTACAAAATTTGTGAAAG
ATTGACTGGTATTCTTAACTATGTTGCTCCTTTTACGCTATGTGGATACGCTGCTTTAATGCCTTTGTAT
CATGCTATTGCTTCCCGTATGGCTTTCATTTTCTCCTCCTTGTATAAATCCTGGTTGCTGTCTCTTTATG
AGGAGTTGTGGCCCGTTGTCAGGCAACGTGGCGTGGTGTGCACTGTGTTTGCTGACGCAACCCCCACTGG
TTGGGGCATTGCCACCACCTGTCAGCTCCTTTCCGGGACTTTCGCTTTCCCCCTCCCTATTGCCACGGCG
GAACTCATCGCCGCCTGCCTTGCCCGCTGCTGGACAGGGGCTCGGCTGTTGGGCACTGACAATTCCGTGG
TGTTGTCGGGGAAGCTGACGTCCTTTCCATGGCTGCTCGCCTGTGTTGCCACCTGGATTCTGCGCGGGAC
GTCCTTCTGCTACGTCCCTTCGGCCCTCAATCCAGCGGACCTTCCTTCCCGCGGCCTGCTGCCGGCTCTG
CGGCCTCTTCCGCGTCTTCGCCTTCGCCCTCAGACGAGTCGGATCTCCCTTTGGGCCGCCTCCCCGCCTG
GAATTCGAGCTCGGTACCTTTAAGACCAATGACTTACAAGGCAGCTGTAGATCTTAGCCACTTTTTAAAA
GAAAAGGGGGGACTGGAAGGGCTAATTCACTCCCAACGAAGACAAGATCTGCTTTTTGCTTGTACTGGGT
CTCTCTGGTTAGACCAGATCTGAGCCTGGGAGCTCTCTGGCTAACTAGGGAACCCACTGCTTAAGCCTCA
ATAAAGCTTGCCTTGAGTGCTTCAAGTAGTGTGTGCCCGTCTGTTGTGTGACTCTGGTAACTAGAGATCC
CTCAGACCCTTTTAGTCAGTGTGGAAAATCTCTAGCAGTAGTAGTTCATGTCATCTTATTATTCAGTATT
TATAACTTGCAAAGAAATGAATATCAGAGAGTGAGAGGAACTTGTTTATTGCAGCTTATAATGGTTACAA
ATAAAGCAATAGCATCACAAATTTCACAAATAAAGCATTTTTTTCACTGCATTCTAGTTGTGGTTTGTCC
AAACTCATCAATGTATCTTATCATGTCTGGCTCTAGCTATCCCGCCCCTAACTCCGCCCAGTTCCGCCCA
TTCTCCGCCCCATGGCTGACTAATTTTTTTTATTTATGCAGAGGCCGAGGCCGCCTCGGCCTCTGAGCTA
TTCCAGAAGTAGTGAGGAGGCTTTTTTGGAGGCCTAGGCTTTTGCGTCGAGACGTACCCAATTCGCCCTA
TAGTGAGTCGTATTACGCGCGCTCACTGGCCGTCGTTTTACAACGTCGTGACTGGGAAAACCCTGGCGTT
ACCCAACTTAATCGCCTTGCAGCACATCCCCCTTTCGCCAGCTGGCGTAATAGCGAAGAGGCCCGCACCG
ATCGCCCTTCCCAACAGTTGCGCAGCCTGAATGGCGAATGGCGCG
[124 nt withheld, positions 7676-7799]
C
[91 nt withheld, positions 7801-7891]
A
[49 nt withheld, positions 7893-7941]
CCTTTGACGTTGGAGTCCACGTTCTTT
[37 nt withheld, positions 7969-8005]
ACCCTATCTCGGTCTATTCTTTTGATTTATAAGGGATTTTGCCGATTTCGGCCTATTGGTTAAAAAATGA
GCTGATTTAACAAAAATTTAACGCGAATTTTAACAAAATATTAACGTTTACAATTTCC
