>Addgene plasmid #46599 | AB.pCCL.sin.cPPT.U6.miR-210-Decoy.hPGK.GFP.WPRE | addgene partial sequence | sequence record 66974 | pBluescript-SK 5'-tctagaactagtggatc-3'
CGCGCCGGCCCCCTCGCACAGACTTGTGGGAGAAGCTCGGCTACTCCCCTGCCCCGGTTAATTTGCATAT
AATATTTCCTAGTAACTATAGAGGCTTAATGTGCGATAAAAGACAGATAATCTGTTCTTTTTAATACTAG
CTACATTTTACATGATAGGCTTGGATTTCTATAAGAGATACAAATACTAAATTATTATTTTAAAAAACAG
CACAAAAGGAAACTCACCCTAACTGTAAAGTAATTGTGTGTTTTGAGACTATAAATATCCCTTGGAGAAA
AGCCTTGTTTGACGGCGCTAGGATCATCAACTCAGCCGCTGTGTCACGCACAGCAAGTATTCTGGTCACA
GAATACAACTCAGCCGCTGTGTCACGCACAGCAAGATGATCCTAGCGCCGTCTTTTTTGAATTCGATATC
AAGCTTCTCGAGGCTA
